>Addgene plasmid #90025 | pEThT-SAHS1 | addgene full sequence | sequence record 178885 | Addgene NGS Result
GAACAACCCAACACAACAACACGGAGATCAAGTACAAGTACACCGAGGATGGCGGAAACCTGAAGGCTGA
AGTCCACGTTCCATCCCGAAACAAGGTTATCCATGACGAATACAAAGTCAATGGAGACGAACTCGAGAAG
ACCTACAAGGTTGGAGATGTCACCGCCAAGAGATGGTACAAGAAGAGCAATCACTAGTCCTAGGCTGGTT
CCGCGTGGGTCCGAGAACCTGTACTTCCAGGGCTCCCCTATACTAGGTTATTGGAAAATTAAGGGCCTTG
TGCAACCCACTCGACTTCTTTTGGAATATCTTGAAGAAAAATATGAAGAGCATTTGTATGAGCGCGATGA
AGGTGATAAATGGCGAAACAAAAAGTTTGAATTGGGTTTGGAGTTTCCCAATCTTCCTTATTATATTGAT
GGTGATGTTAAATTAACACAGTCTATGGCCATCATACGTTATATAGCTGACAAGCACAACATGTTGGGTG
GTTGTCCAAAAGAGCGTGCAGAGATTTCAATGCTTGAAGGAGCGGTTTTGGATATTAGATACGGTGTTTC
GAGAATTGCATATAGTAAAGACTTTGAAACTCTCAAAGTTGATTTTCTTAGCAAGCTACCTGAAATGCTG
AAAATGTTCGAAGATCGTTTATGTCATAAAACATATTTAAATGGTGATCATGTAACCCATCCTGACTTCA
TGTTGTATGACGCTCTTGATGTTGTTTTATACATGGACCCAATGTGCCTGGATGCGTTCCCAAAATTAGT
TTGTTTTAAAAAACGTATTGAAGCTATCCCACAAATTGATAAGTACTTGAAATCCAGCAAGTATATAGCA
TGGCCTTTGCAGGGCTGGCAAGCCACGTTTGGTGGTGGCGACCATCCTCCAAAATAACTCGAGCACCACC
ACCACCACCACTGAGATCCGGCTGCTAACAAAGCCCGAAAGGAAGCTGAGTTGGCTGCTGCCACCGCTGA
GCAATAACTAGCATAACCCCTTGGGGCCTCTAAACGGGTCTTGAGGGGTTTTTTGCTGAAAGGAGGAACT
ATATCCGGATTGGCGAATGGG
[124 nt withheld, positions 1072-1195]
C
[91 nt withheld, positions 1197-1287]
A
[49 nt withheld, positions 1289-1337]
CCTTTGACGTTGGAGTCCACGTTCTTT
[37 nt withheld, positions 1365-1401]
ACCCTATCTCGGTCTATTCTTTTGATTTATAAGGGATTTTGCCGATTTCGGCCTATTGGTTAAAAAATGA
GCTGATTTAACAAAAATTTAACGCGAATTTTAACAAAATATTAACGCTTACAATTTAGGTGGCACTTTTC
GGGGAAATGTGCGCGGAACCCCTATTTGTTTATTTTTCTAAATACATTCAAATATGTATCCGCTCATGAG
ACAATAACCCTGATAAATGCTTCAATAATATTGAAAAAGGAAGAGTATGAGTATTCAACATTTCCGTGTC
GCCCTTATTCCCTTTTTTGCGGCATTTTGCCTTCCTGTTTTTGCTCACCCAGAAACGCTGGTGAAAGTAA
AAGATGCTGAAGATCAGTTGGGTGCACGAGTGGGTTACATCGAACTGGATCTCAACAGCGGTAAGATCCT
TGAGAGTTTTCGCCCCGAAGAACGTTTTCCAATGATGAGCACTTTTAAAGTTCTGCTATGTGGCGCGGTA
TTATCCCGTATTGACGCCGGGCAAGAGCAACTCGGTCGCCGCATACACTATTCTCAGAATGACTTGGTTG
AGTACTCACCAGTCACAGAAAAGCATCTTACGGATGGCATGACAGTAAGAGAATTATGCAGTGCTGCCAT
AACCATGAGTGATAACACTGCGGCCAACTTACTTCTGACAACGATCGGAGGACCGAAGGAGCTAACCGCT
TTTTTGCACAACATGGGGGATCATGTAACTCGCCTTGATCGTTGGGAACCGGAGCTGAATGAAGCCATAC
CAAACGACGAGCGTGACACCACGATGCCTGCAGCAATGGCAACAACGTTGCGCAAACTATTAACTGGCGA
ACTACTTACTCTAGCTTCCCGGCAACAATTAATAGACTGGATGGAGGCGGATAAAGTTGCAGGACCACTT
CTGCGCTCGGCCCTTCCGGCTGGCTGGTTTATTGCTGATAAATCTGGAGCCGGTGAGCGTGGGTCTCGCG
GTATCATTGCAGCACTGGGGCCAGATGGTAAGCCCTCCCGTATCGTAGTTATCTACACGACGGGGAGTCA
GGCAACTATGGATGAACGAAATAGACAGATCGCTGAGATAGGTGCCTCACTGATTAAGCATTGGTAACTG
TCAGACCAAGTTTACTCATATATACTTTAGATTGATTTAAAACTTCATTTTTAATTTAAAAGGATCTAGG
TGAAGATCCTTTTTGATAATCTCATGACCAAAATCCCTTAACGTGAGTTTTCGTTCCACTGAGCGTCAGA
CCCCGTAGAAAAGATCAAAGGATCTTCTTGAGATCCTTTTTTTCTGCGCGTAATCTGCTGCTTGCAAACA
AAAAAACCACCGCTACCAGCGGTGGTTTGTTTGCCGGATCAAGAGCTACCAACTCTTTTTCCGAAGGTAA
CTGGCTTCAGCAGAGCGCAGATACCAAATACTGTCCTTCTAGTGTAGCCGTAGTTAGGCCACCACTTCAA
GAACTCTGTAGCACCGCCTACATACCTCGCTCTGCTAATCCTGTTACCAGTGGCTGCTGCCAGTGGCGAT
AAGTCGTGTCTTACCGGGTTGGACTCAAGACGATAGTTACCGGATAAGGCGCAGCGGTCGGGCTGAACGG
GGGGTTCGTGCACACAGCCCAGCTTGGAGCGAACGACCTACACCGAACTGAGATACCTACAGCGTGAGCT
ATGAGAAAGCGCCACGCTTCCCGAAGGGAGAAAGGCGGACAGGTATCCGGTAAGCGGCAGGGTCGGAACA
GGAGAGCGCACGAGGGAGCTTCCAGGGGGAAACGCCTGGTATCTTTATAGTCCTGTCGGGTTTCGCCACC
TCTGACTTGAGCGTCGATTTTTGTGATGCTCGTCAGGGGGGCGGAGCCTATGGAAAAACGCCAGCAACGC
GGCCTTTTTACGGTTCCTGGCCTTTTGCTGGCCTTTTGCTCACATGTTCTTTCCTGCGTTATCCCCTGAT
TCTGTGGATAACCGTATTACCGCCTTTGAGTGAGCTGATACCGCTCGCCGCAGCCGAACGACCGAGCGCA
GCGAGTCAGTGAGCGAGGAAGCGGAAGAGCGCCTGATGCGGTATTTTCTCCTTACGCATCTGTGCGGTAT
TTCACACCGCAATGGTGCACTCTCAGTACAATCTGCTCTGATGCCGCATAGTTAAGCCAGTATACACTCC
GCTATCGCTACGTGACTGGGTCATGGCTGCGCCCCGACACCCGCCAACACCCGCTGACGCGCCCTGACGG
GCTTGTCTGCTCCCGGCATCCGCTTACAGACAAGCTGTGACCGTCTCCGGGAGCTGCATGTGTCAGAGGT
TTTCACCGTCATCACCGAAACGCGCGAGGCAGCTGCGGTAAAGCTCATCAGCGTGGTCGTGAAGCGATTC
ACAGATGTCTGCCTGTTCATCCGCGTCCAGCTCGTTGAGTTTCTCCAGAAGCGTTAATGTCTGGCTTCTG
ATAAAGCGGGCCATGTTAAGGGCGGTTTTTTCCTGTTTGGTCACTGATGCCTCCGTGTAAGGGGGATTTC
TGTTCATGGGGGTAATGATACCGATGAAACGAGAGAGGATGCTCACGATACGGGTTACTGATGATGAACA
TGCCCGGTTACTGGAACGTTGTGAGGGTAAACAACTGGCGGTATGGATGCGGCGGGACCAGAGAAAAATC
ACTCAGGGTCAATGCCAGCGCTTCGTTAATACAGATGTAGGTGTTCCACAGGGTAGCCAGCAGCATCCTG
CGATGCAGATCCGGAACATAATGGTGCAGGGCGCTGACTTCCGCGTTTCCAGACTTTACGAAACACGGAA
ACCGAAGACCATTCATGTTGTTGCTCAGGTCGCAGACGTTTTGCAGCAGCAGTCGCTTCACGTTCGCTCG
CGTATCGGTGATTCATTCTGCTAACCAGTAAGGCAACCCCGCCAGCCTAGCCGGGTCCTCAACGACAGGA
GCACGATCATGCGCACCCGTGGGGCCGCCATGCCGGCGATAATGGCCTGCTTCTCGCCGAAACGTTTGGT
GGCGGGACCAGTGACGAAGGCTTGAGCGAGGGCGTGCAAGATTCCGAATACCGCAAGCGACAGGCCGATC
ATCGTCGCGCTCCAGCGAAAGCGGTCCTCGCCGAAAATGACCCAGAGCGCTGCCGGCACCTGTCCTACGA
GTTGCATGATAAAGAAGACAGTCATAAGTGCGGCGACGATAGTCATGCCCCGCGCCCACCGGAAGGAGCT
GACTGGGTTGAAGGCTCTCAAGGGCATCGGTCGAGATCCCGGTGCCTAATGAGTGAGCTAACTTACATTA
ATTGCGTTGCGCTCACTGCCCGCTTTCCAGTCGGGAAACCTGTCGTGCCAGCTGCATTAATGAATCGGCC
AACGCGCGGGGAGAGGCGGTTTGCGTATTGGGCGCCAGGGTGGTTTTTCTTTTCACCAGTGAGACGGGCA
ACAGCTGATTGCCCTTCACCGCCTGGCCCTGAGAGAGTTGCAGCAAGCGGTCCACGCTGGTTTGCCCCAG
CAGGCGAAAATCCTGTTTGATGGTGGTTAACGGCGGGATATAACATGAGCTGTCTTCGGTATCGTCGTAT
CCCACTACCGAGATATCCGCACCAACGCGCAGCCCGGACTCGGTAATGGCGCGCATTGCGCCCAGCGCCA
TCTGATCGTTGGCAACCAGCATCGCAGTGGGAACGATGCCCTCATTCAGCATTTGCATGGTTTGTTGAAA
ACCGGACATGGCACTCCAGTCGCCTTCCCGTTCCGCTATCGGCTGAATTTGATTGCGAGTGAGATATTTA
TGCCAGCCAGCCAGACGCAGACGCGCCGAGACAGAACTTAATGGGCCCGCTAACAGCGCGATTTGCTGGT
GACCCAATGCGACCAGATGCTCCACGCCCAGTCGCGTACCGTCTTCATGGGAGAAAATAATACTGTTGAT
GGGTGTCTGGTCAGAGACATCAAGAAATAACGCCGGAACATTAGTGCAGGCAGCTTCCACAGCAATGGCA
TCCTGGTCATCCAGCGGATAGTTAATGATCAGCCCACTGACGCGTTGCGCGAGAAGATTGTGCACCGCCG
CTTTACAGGCTTCGACGCCGCTTCGTTCTACCATCGACACCACCACGCTGGCACCCAGTTGATCGGCGCG
AGATTTAATCGCCGCGACAATTTGCGACGGCGCGTGCAGGGCCAGACTGGAGGTGGCAACGCCAATCAGC
AACGACTGTTTGCCCGCCAGTTGTTGTGCCACGCGGTTGGGAATGTAATTCAGCTCCGCCATCGCCGCTT
CCACTTTTTCCCGCGTTTTCGCAGAAACGTGGCTGGCCTGGTTCACCACGCGGGAAACGGTCTGATAAGA
GACACCGGCATACTCTGCGACATCGTATAACGTTACTGGTTTCACATTCACCACCCTGAATTGACTCTCT
TCCGGGCGCTATCATGCCATACCGCGAAAGGTTTTGCGCCATTCGATGGTGTCCGGGATCTCGACGCTCT
CCCTTATGCGACTCCTGCATTAGGAAGCAGCCCAGTAGTAGGTTGAGGCCGTTGAGCACCGCCGCCGCAA
GGAATGGTGCATGCAAGGAGATGGCGCCCAACAGTCCCCCGGCCACGGGGCCTGCCACCATACCCACGCC
GAAACAAGCGCTCATGAGCCCGAAGTGGCGAGCCCGATCTTCCCCATCGGTGATGTCGGCGATATAGGCG
CCAGCAACCGCACCTGTGGCGCCGGTGATGCCGGCCACGATGCGTCCGGCGTAGAGGATCGAGATCTCGA
TCCCGCGAAATTAATACGACTCACTATAGGGGAATTGTGAGCGGATAACAATTCCCCTCTAGAAATAATT
TTGTTTAACTTTAAGAAGGAGATATACATATGCACCATCACCATCACCATGGATCCGCTCCGGCTGAAGG
CCACGACGATGCCAAGGCAGAATGGACCGGAAAGAGCTGGATGGGCAAGTGGGAATCCACTGATCGCATA
GAGAACTTTGACGCCTTCATCTCCGCCCTTGGTCTTCCTCTCGAACAGTACGGTGGAAACCACAAGACCT
TCCACAAGATCTGGAAGGAGGGTGACCACTACCACCACCAAATCAGCGTCCCCGACAAGAACTACAAGAA
CGACGTTAACTTCAAACTCAACGAGGAAG
Features (pLannotate 1.2.2; 21 found; start..end, strand, type, name):
    244..897     +  CDS            GST: glutathione S-transferase from Schistosoma japonicum
    904..921     +  CDS            9xHis (fragment): 9xHis affinity tag
    931..980     +  CDS            SET1 (fragment): solubility-enhancement tag derived from T7 phage gene 10B
    988..1035    +  terminator     T7 terminator: transcription terminator for bacteriophage T7 RNA polymerase
   1072..1500    +  rep_origin     f1 ori (sequence partly withheld): f1 bacteriophage origin of replication; arrow indicates direction of (+) strand synthesis
   1553..1657    +  promoter       AmpR promoter: bla
   1658..2518    +  CDS            AmpR: β-lactamase; bla; confers resistance to ampicillin, carbenicillin, and related antibiotics
   2689..3277    +  rep_origin     ori: high-copy-number ColE1/pMB1/pBR322/pUC origin of replication
   3463..3602    -  misc_feature   bom: basis of mobility region from pBR322
   3704..3895    -  CDS            rop: Rop protein, which maintains plasmids at low copy number; rop
   3912..4292    +  CDS            YPB1_ECOLX: Protein predicted: Swiss-Prot protein existence level 4. From Escherichia coli.
   4364..4655    -  CDS            TcR (fragment): tetracycline efflux protein; tet; confers resistance to tetracycline
   4670..4691    -  protein_bind   CAP binding site: CAP binding activates transcription in the presence of cAMP. E. coli catabolite activator protein
   4704..5786    -  CDS            lacI: lac repressor; lacI; The lac repressor binds to the lac operator to inhibit transcription in E. coli. This inhibition can be relieved by adding lactose or isopropyl-β-D-thiogalactopyranoside (IPTG).
   5787..5864    -  promoter       lacI promoter: lacI
   5872..6151    -  CDS            TcR (fragment): tetracycline efflux protein; tet; confers resistance to tetracycline
   6173..6191    +  promoter       T7 promoter: promoter for bacteriophage T7 RNA polymerase
   6192..6216    +  protein_bind   lac operator: The lac repressor binds to the lac operator to inhibit transcription in E. coli. This inhibition can be relieved by adding lactose or isopropyl-β-D-thiogalactopyranoside (IPTG). lac repressor encoded by lacI
   6231..6253    +  RBS            RBS: efficient ribosome binding site from bacteriophage T7 gene 10 (Olins and Rangwala, 1989)
   6264..6281    +  CDS            6xHis: 6xHis affinity tag
   6288..188     +  CDS            SAHS1 (fragment) (across the origin): SAHS1_RAMVA - Experimental evidence at protein level: Swiss-Prot protein existence level 1. Secreted heat soluble protein acting as a molecular shield in water-deficient condition (PubMed:22937162). Tardigrade-specific intrinsically disordered proteins (TDPs) are essential for desiccation tolerance by forming non-crystalline amorphous solids upon desiccation, and this vitrified state mirrors their protective capabilities (By similarity). From Ramazzottius varieornatus (Water bear) (Tardigrade).
