[The description below was written by a language model from this plasmid's Addgene catalogue record and pLannotate feature annotations shown in this document.]
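Description:
pEThT-SAHS1 is a bacterial expression plasmid for producing His-tagged SAHS1, a secreted heat-soluble protein from the anhydrobiotic tardigrade Ramazzottius varieornatus. The backbone, pEThT, is a modified derivative of pET-22b(+). The 6,540 nt sequenced record shows the usual pET architecture: a ColE1/pMB1-type origin with the pBR322 bom region and rop gene, an f1 origin, and an AmpR (β-lactamase) cassette for ampicillin selection. The catalogue lists the plasmid as high copy, although rop normally moderates copy number. Short tetracycline-resistance fragments are backbone remnants rather than functional markers.

Expression is driven by a T7 promoter followed directly by a lac operator, with an efficient T7 gene 10 ribosome binding site. A plasmid-borne lacI gene supplies repressor, so transcription requires a host providing T7 RNA polymerase and is relieved by IPTG or lactose. The reading frame begins with an N-terminal 6xHis tag, followed a few bases later by the SAHS1 coding sequence. This is annotated as a fragment, meaning it does not cover the full reference protein, and the record does not say which part is absent. The insert was introduced by Gibson cloning.

Downstream of SAHS1, and before the T7 terminator, the feature table also detects a Schistosoma japonicum GST coding sequence, a partial His tag and a short SET1 solubility-tag fragment. The catalogue entry does not mention these. There is a gap between the annotated end of SAHS1 and GST, and the record does not show whether they are translated as a fusion or lie beyond a stop codon as leftover vector sequence.

The construct is intended for recombinant production and metal-affinity purification of SAHS1, supporting biochemical study of tardigrade heat-soluble proteins implicated in desiccation tolerance.
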