Addgene plasmid #90025: pEThT-SAHS1
Purpose: To express His-tagged SAHS1 in bacteria
Depositing lab: Takekazu Kunieda. Depositing organization: The University of Tokyo. Publication: Two novel heat-soluble protein families abundantly expressed in an anhydrobiotic tardigrade. Yamaguchi A, Tanaka S, Yamaguchi S, Kuwahara H, Takamura C, Imajoh-Ohmi S, Horikawa DD, Toyoda A, Katayama T, Arakawa K, Fujiyama A, Kubo T, Kunieda T. PLoS One. 2012;7(8):e44209. 10.1371/journal.pone.0044209 PubMed 22937162.
Backbone
  Vector backbone: pEThT
  Backbone manufacturer: Modified from pET-22b(+) [Park J-M, et al (2002) Biochem Biophys Res Commun 291, 23-28.]
  Vector type: Bacterial Expression
Growth in bacteria
  Bacterial resistance: Ampicillin, 100 μg/mL
  Growth temperature: 37°C
  Growth strain: DH5alpha
  Copy number: High Copy
Gene/Insert
  Gene/Insert name: SAHS1 (alt name: AB650497)
  Promoter: T7
  Tag / fusion protein: His (N terminal on insert)
  Cloning method: Gibson Cloning
  Sequencing primers: 5′ T7
Terms and licenses: Academic/Nonprofit Terms; Industry Terms: Not Available to Industry
Depositor comments: Insert species is Ramazzottius varieornatus
How to cite: pEThT-SAHS1 was a gift from Takekazu Kunieda (Addgene plasmid # 90025 ; http://n2t.net/addgene:90025 ; RRID:Addgene_90025)
